Addgene plasmid #153011: ACE2 g1 + Cas9
Purpose: A guide RNA targeting ACE2 in a lentiviral plasmid co-expressing Cas9 and TagBFP2
Depositing lab: Jason Sheltzer. Depositing organization: Cold Spring Harbor Laboratory.
Backbone
  Vector backbone: Lenti-Cas9-gRNA-TagBFP2 (Addgene #124774)
  Vector type: Lentiviral, CRISPR
  Selectable markers: TagBFP2
Growth in bacteria
  Bacterial resistance: Ampicillin, 100 μg/mL
  Growth temperature: 37°C
  Growth strain: NEB Stable
  Copy number: High Copy
Gene/Insert
  Gene/Insert name: Cas9 + ACE2 gRNA (alt name: ACE2)
  gRNA/shRNA sequence: ACCTGGGGAAGGGCGACTTC
  Species: H. sapiens (human)
  Entrez Gene: ACE2 (a.k.a. ACEH)
  Tag / fusion protein: TagBFP2
Terms and licenses: Academic/Nonprofit Terms; Industry Terms: Not Available to Industry
How to cite: ACE2 g1 + Cas9 was a gift from Jason Sheltzer (Addgene plasmid # 153011 ; http://n2t.net/addgene:153011 ; RRID:Addgene_153011)
