[The description below was written by a language model from this plasmid's Addgene catalogue record and pLannotate feature annotations shown in this document.]
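Description:
ACE2 g1 + Cas9 is an all-in-one lentiviral CRISPR plasmid built on the Lenti-Cas9-gRNA-TagBFP2 backbone. It carries a single guide RNA directed against human ACE2 together with Streptococcus pyogenes Cas9 and a blue fluorescent marker. In bacteria it is maintained through a high-copy ColE1/pUC-type origin and selected with ampicillin via the β-lactamase gene. An f1 origin, an SV40 origin and remnants of a lac/lacZα cloning region with T3 and T7 promoters are also present in the backbone.

The transfer cassette has a third-generation, self-inactivating layout. An RSV promoter drives a truncated HIV-1 5' LTR, followed by the Ψ packaging signal with a gag fragment, the RRE for Rev-dependent RNA export, a cPPT/CTS element, and a ΔU3 3' LTR followed by an SV40 polyadenylation signal. Within this unit, a human U6 RNA polymerase III promoter transcribes the ACE2 guide fused to the tracrRNA-derived scaffold. This cassette is annotated on the opposite strand to the rest of the payload. Downstream, an EF-1α core promoter drives the Cas9 coding sequence, which the annotation tool splits into contiguous N- and C-terminal portions, followed by TagBFP (TagBFP2 according to the catalogue entry). How the fluorescent protein is linked to Cas9 is not annotated. A WPRE sits after the reporter to enhance transcript expression.

No drug-resistance marker for mammalian cells is listed, so transduced cells are identified or sorted by blue fluorescence. The construct is suited to disrupting ACE2 in human cells by lentiviral delivery of Cas9 and guide from one vector.
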