Features (pLannotate 1.2.2; 28 found; start..end, strand, type, name):
      4..26      +  protein_bind   lac operator (fragment): The lac repressor binds to the lac operator to inhibit transcription in E. coli. This inhibition can be relieved by adding lactose or isopropyl-β-D-thiogalactopyranoside (IPTG). lac repressor encoded by lacI
     69..87      +  promoter       T3 promoter: promoter for bacteriophage T3 RNA polymerase
    115..341     +  promoter       RSV promoter: Rous sarcoma virus enhancer/promoter
    342..522     +  LTR            5' LTR (truncated): truncated 5' long terminal repeat (LTR) from HIV-1
    569..694     +  misc_feature   HIV-1 Ψ: packaging signal of human immunodeficiency virus type 1
    678..1041    +  CDS            HIV-1 gag (fragment): gag protein from human immunodeficiency virus 1; gag
   1187..1420    +  misc_feature   RRE: The Rev response element (RRE) of HIV-1 allows for Rev-dependent mRNA export from the nucleus to the cytoplasm.
   1516..1559    -  misc_RNA       tracrRNA (fragment): trans-activating CRISPR RNA for the Streptococcus pyogenes CRISPR/Cas9 system
   1607..1847    -  promoter       U6 promoter: RNA polymerase III promoter for human U6 snRNA
   1854..1971    +  misc_feature   cPPT/CTS: central polypurine tract and central termination sequence of HIV-1
   2040..2251    +  promoter       EF-1α core promoter: core promoter for human elongation factor EF-1α
   2355..3956    +  CDS            Cas9(N): N-terminal portion of Streptococcus pyogenes Cas9 (Zetsche et al., 2015)
   3957..6455    +  CDS            Cas9(C): C-terminal portion of Streptococcus pyogenes Cas9 (Zetsche et al., 2015)
   6576..7274    +  CDS            TagBFP: TagBFP is a basic (constitutively fluorescent) blue fluorescent protein published in 2008, derived from Entacmaea quadricolor. It is reported to be a very rapidly-maturing monomer with very low acid sensitivity.
   7284..7872    +  misc_feature   WPRE: woodchuck hepatitis virus posttranscriptional regulatory element
   7923..7942    +  misc_feature   cPPT/CTS (fragment): central polypurine tract and central termination sequence of HIV-1
   7944..8177    +  LTR            3' LTR (ΔU3): self-inactivating 3' long terminal repeat (LTR) from HIV-1
   8255..8376    +  polyA_signal   SV40 poly(A) signal: SV40 polyadenylation signal
   8416..8551    +  rep_origin     SV40 ori: SV40 origin of replication
   8572..8590    -  promoter       T7 promoter: promoter for bacteriophage T7 RNA polymerase
   8598..8753    +  CDS            lacZα (fragment): LacZα fragment of β-galactosidase; lacZ fragment
   8758..9186    +  rep_origin     f1 ori (sequence partly withheld): f1 bacteriophage origin of replication; arrow indicates direction of (+) strand synthesis
   9239..9343    +  promoter       AmpR promoter: bla
   9344..10204   +  CDS            AmpR: β-lactamase; bla; confers resistance to ampicillin, carbenicillin, and related antibiotics
  10375..10963   +  rep_origin     ori: high-copy-number ColE1/pMB1/pBR322/pUC origin of replication
  11146..11238   +  CDS            lacI (fragment): lac repressor; lacI; The lac repressor binds to the lac operator to inhibit transcription in E. coli. This inhibition can be relieved by adding lactose or isopropyl-β-D-thiogalactopyranoside (IPTG).
  11251..11272   +  protein_bind   CAP binding site: CAP binding activates transcription in the presence of cAMP. E. coli catabolite activator protein
  11287..11317   +  promoter       lac promoter: promoter for the E. coli lac operon
>Addgene plasmid #153011 | ACE2 g1 + Cas9 | addgene full sequence | sequence record 298673 | Addgene NGS Result
TGTGGAATTGTGAGCGGATAACAATTTCACACAGGAAACAGCTATGACCATGATTACGCCAAGCGCGCAA
TTAACCCTCACTAAAGGGAACAAAAGCTGGAGCTGCAAGCTTAATGTAGTCTTATGCAATACTCTTGTAG
TCTTGCAACATGGTAACGATGAGTTAGCAACATGCCTTACAAGGAGAGAAAAAGCACCGTGCATGCCGAT
TGGTGGAAGTAAGGTGGTACGATCGTGCCTTATTAGGAAGGCAACAGACGGGTCTGACATGGATTGGACG
AACCACTGAATTGCCGCATTGCAGAGATATTGTATTTAAGTGCCTAGCTCGATACATAAACGGGTCTCTC
TGGTTAGACCAGATCTGAGCCTGGGAGCTCTCTGGCTAACTAGGGAACCCACTGCTTAAGCCTCAATAAA
GCTTGCCTTGAGTGCTTCAAGTAGTGTGTGCCCGTCTGTTGTGTGACTCTGGTAACTAGAGATCCCTCAG
ACCCTTTTAGTCAGTGTGGAAAATCTCTAGCAGTGGCGCCCGAACAGGGACTTGAAAGCGAAAGGGAAAC
CAGAGGAGCTCTCTCGACGCAGGACTCGGCTTGCTGAAGCGCGCACGGCAAGAGGCGAGGGGCGGCGACT
GGTGAGTACGCCAAAAATTTTGACTAGCGGAGGCTAGAAGGAGAGAGATGGGTGCGAGAGCGTCAGTATT
AAGCGGGGGAGAATTAGATCGCGATGGGAAAAAATTCGGTTAAGGCCAGGGGGAAAGAAAAAATATAAAT
TAAAACATATAGTATGGGCAAGCAGGGAGCTAGAACGATTCGCAGTTAATCCTGGCCTGTTAGAAACATC
AGAAGGCTGTAGACAAATACTGGGACAGCTACAACCATCCCTTCAGACAGGATCAGAAGAACTTAGATCA
TTATATAATACAGTAGCAACCCTCTATTGTGTGCATCAAAGGATAGAGATAAAAGACACCAAGGAAGCTT
TAGACAAGATAGAGGAAGAGCAAAACAAAAGTAAGACCACCGCACAGCAAGCGGCCGCTGATCTTCAGAC
CTGGAGGAGGAGATATGAGGGACAATTGGAGAAGTGAATTATATAAATATAAAGTAGTAAAAATTGAACC
ATTAGGAGTAGCACCCACCAAGGCAAAGAGAAGAGTGGTGCAGAGAGAAAAAAGAGCAGTGGGAATAGGA
GCTTTGTTCCTTGGGTTCTTGGGAGCAGCAGGAAGCACTATGGGCGCAGCGTCAATGACGCTGACGGTAC
AGGCCAGACAATTATTGTCTGGTATAGTGCAGCAGCAGAACAATTTGCTGAGGGCTATTGAGGCGCAACA
GCATCTGTTGCAACTCACAGTCTGGGGCATCAAGCAGCTCCAGGCAAGAATCCTGGCTGTGGAAAGATAC
CTAAAGGATCAACAGCTCCTGGGGATTTGGGGTTGCTCTGGAAAACTCGCCATTTGTCTCAAGATCTAGA
ATTCAAAAAAAGCACCGACTCGGTGCCACTTTGCTGTTTCCAGCAAAGTTGATAACGGACTAGCCTTATT
TAAACTTGCTATGCTGTTTCCAGCATAGCTCTTAAACGAAGTCGCCCTTCCCCAGGTCGGTGTTTCGTCC
TTTCCACAAGATATATAAAGCCAAGAAATCGAAATACTTTCAAGTTACGGTAAGCATATGATAGTCCATT
TTAAAACATAATTTTAAAACTGCAAACTACCCAAGAAATTATTACTTTCTACGTCACGTATTTTGTACTA
ATATCTTTGTGTTTACAGTCAAATTAATTCTAATTATCTCTCTAACAGCCTTGTATCGTATATGCAAATA
TGAAGGAATCATGGGAAATAGGCCCTCCCACAATTTTAAAAGAAAAGGGGGGATTGGGGGGTACAGTGCA
GGGGAAAGAATAGTAGACATAATAGCAACAGACATACAAACTAAAGAATTACAAAAACAAATTACAAAAA
TTCAAAATTTTCGGGTTTATTACAGGGACAGCAGAGATCCACTTTGGCGCCGGCTCGAGTGGCTCCGGTG
CCCGTCAGTGGGCAGAGCGCACATCGCCCACAGTCCCCGAGAAGTTGGGGGGAGGGGTCGGCAATTGAAC
CGGTGCCTAGAGAAGGTGGCGCGGGGTAAACTGGGAAAGTGATGTCGTGTACTGGCTCCGCCTTTTTCCC
GAGGGTGGGGGAGAACCGTATATAAGTGCAGTAGTCGCCGTGAACGTTCTTTTTCGCAACGGGTTTGCCG
CCAGAACACAGGTGTCGTGACGCGGGATCCGCCACCATGGATTACAAAGACGATGACGATAAGATGGCCC
CAAAGAAGAAGCGGAAGGTCGGTATCCACGGAGTCCCAGCAGCCGACAAGAAGTACAGCATCGGCCTGGA
CATCGGCACCAACTCTGTGGGCTGGGCCGTGATCACCGACGAGTACAAGGTGCCCAGCAAGAAATTCAAG
GTGCTGGGCAACACCGACCGGCACAGCATCAAGAAGAACCTGATCGGAGCCCTGCTGTTCGACAGCGGCG
AAACAGCCGAGGCCACCCGGCTGAAGAGAACCGCCAGAAGAAGATACACCAGACGGAAGAACCGGATCTG
CTATCTGCAAGAGATCTTCAGCAACGAGATGGCCAAGGTGGACGACAGCTTCTTCCACAGACTGGAAGAG
TCCTTCCTGGTGGAAGAGGATAAGAAGCACGAGCGGCACCCCATCTTCGGCAACATCGTGGACGAGGTGG
CCTACCACGAGAAGTACCCCACCATCTACCACCTGAGAAAGAAACTGGTGGACAGCACCGACAAGGCCGA
CCTGCGGCTGATCTATCTGGCCCTGGCCCACATGATCAAGTTCCGGGGCCACTTCCTGATCGAGGGCGAC
CTGAACCCCGACAACAGCGACGTGGACAAGCTGTTCATCCAGCTGGTGCAGACCTACAACCAGCTGTTCG
AGGAAAACCCCATCAACGCCAGCGGCGTGGACGCCAAGGCCATCCTGTCTGCCAGACTGAGCAAGAGCAG
ACGGCTGGAAAATCTGATCGCCCAGCTGCCCGGCGAGAAGAAGAATGGCCTGTTCGGAAACCTGATTGCC
CTGAGCCTGGGCCTGACCCCCAACTTCAAGAGCAACTTCGACCTGGCCGAGGATGCCAAACTGCAGCTGA
GCAAGGACACCTACGACGACGACCTGGACAACCTGCTGGCCCAGATCGGCGACCAGTACGCCGACCTGTT
TCTGGCCGCCAAGAACCTGTCCGACGCCATCCTGCTGAGCGACATCCTGAGAGTGAACACCGAGATCACC
AAGGCCCCCCTGAGCGCCTCTATGATCAAGAGATACGACGAGCACCACCAGGACCTGACCCTGCTGAAAG
CTCTCGTGCGGCAGCAGCTGCCTGAGAAGTACAAAGAGATTTTCTTCGACCAGAGCAAGAACGGCTACGC
CGGCTACATTGACGGCGGAGCCAGCCAGGAAGAGTTCTACAAGTTCATCAAGCCCATCCTGGAAAAGATG
GACGGCACCGAGGAACTGCTCGTGAAGCTGAACAGAGAGGACCTGCTGCGGAAGCAGCGGACCTTCGACA
ACGGCAGCATCCCCCACCAGATCCACCTGGGAGAGCTGCACGCCATTCTGCGGCGGCAGGAAGATTTTTA
CCCATTCCTGAAGGACAACCGGGAAAAGATCGAGAAGATCCTGACCTTCCGCATCCCCTACTACGTGGGC
CCTCTGGCCAGGGGAAACAGCAGATTCGCCTGGATGACCAGAAAGAGCGAGGAAACCATCACCCCCTGGA
ACTTCGAGGAAGTGGTGGACAAGGGCGCTTCCGCCCAGAGCTTCATCGAGCGGATGACCAACTTCGATAA
GAACCTGCCCAACGAGAAGGTGCTGCCCAAGCACAGCCTGCTGTACGAGTACTTCACCGTGTATAACGAG
CTGACCAAAGTGAAATACGTGACCGAGGGAATGAGAAAGCCCGCCTTCCTGAGCGGCGAGCAGAAAAAGG
CCATCGTGGACCTGCTGTTCAAGACCAACCGGAAAGTGACCGTGAAGCAGCTGAAAGAGGACTACTTCAA
GAAAATCGAGTGCTTCGACTCCGTGGAAATCTCCGGCGTGGAAGATCGGTTCAACGCCTCCCTGGGCACA
TACCACGATCTGCTGAAAATTATCAAGGACAAGGACTTCCTGGACAATGAGGAAAACGAGGACATTCTGG
AAGATATCGTGCTGACCCTGACACTGTTTGAGGACAGAGAGATGATCGAGGAACGGCTGAAAACCTATGC
CCACCTGTTCGACGACAAAGTGATGAAGCAGCTGAAGCGGCGGAGATACACCGGCTGGGGCAGGCTGAGC
CGGAAGCTGATCAACGGCATCCGGGACAAGCAGTCCGGCAAGACAATCCTGGATTTCCTGAAGTCCGACG
GCTTCGCCAACAGAAACTTCATGCAGCTGATCCACGACGACAGCCTGACCTTTAAAGAGGACATCCAGAA
AGCCCAGGTGTCCGGCCAGGGCGATAGCCTGCACGAGCACATTGCCAATCTGGCCGGCAGCCCCGCCATT
AAGAAGGGCATCCTGCAGACAGTGAAGGTGGTGGACGAGCTCGTGAAAGTGATGGGCCGGCACAAGCCCG
AGAACATCGTGATCGAAATGGCCAGAGAGAACCAGACCACCCAGAAGGGACAGAAGAACAGCCGCGAGAG
AATGAAGCGGATCGAAGAGGGCATCAAAGAGCTGGGCAGCCAGATCCTGAAAGAACACCCCGTGGAAAAC
ACCCAGCTGCAGAACGAGAAGCTGTACCTGTACTACCTGCAGAATGGGCGGGATATGTACGTGGACCAGG
AACTGGACATCAACCGGCTGTCCGACTACGATGTGGACCATATCGTGCCTCAGAGCTTTCTGAAGGACGA
CTCCATCGACAACAAGGTGCTGACCAGAAGCGACAAGAACCGGGGCAAGAGCGACAACGTGCCCTCCGAA
GAGGTCGTGAAGAAGATGAAGAACTACTGGCGGCAGCTGCTGAACGCCAAGCTGATTACCCAGAGAAAGT
TCGACAATCTGACCAAGGCCGAGAGAGGCGGCCTGAGCGAACTGGATAAGGCCGGCTTCATCAAGAGACA
GCTGGTGGAAACCCGGCAGATCACAAAGCACGTGGCACAGATCCTGGACTCCCGGATGAACACTAAGTAC
GACGAGAATGACAAGCTGATCCGGGAAGTGAAAGTGATCACCCTGAAGTCCAAGCTGGTGTCCGATTTCC
GGAAGGATTTCCAGTTTTACAAAGTGCGCGAGATCAACAACTACCACCACGCCCACGACGCCTACCTGAA
CGCCGTCGTGGGAACCGCCCTGATCAAAAAGTACCCTAAGCTGGAAAGCGAGTTCGTGTACGGCGACTAC
AAGGTGTACGACGTGCGGAAGATGATCGCCAAGAGCGAGCAGGAAATCGGCAAGGCTACCGCCAAGTACT
TCTTCTACAGCAACATCATGAACTTTTTCAAGACCGAGATTACCCTGGCCAACGGCGAGATCCGGAAGCG
GCCTCTGATCGAGACAAACGGCGAAACCGGGGAGATCGTGTGGGATAAGGGCCGGGATTTTGCCACCGTG
CGGAAAGTGCTGAGCATGCCCCAAGTGAATATCGTGAAAAAGACCGAGGTGCAGACAGGCGGCTTCAGCA
AAGAGTCTATCCTGCCCAAGAGGAACAGCGATAAGCTGATCGCCAGAAAGAAGGACTGGGACCCTAAGAA
GTACGGCGGCTTCGACAGCCCCACCGTGGCCTATTCTGTGCTGGTGGTGGCCAAAGTGGAAAAGGGCAAG
TCCAAGAAACTGAAGAGTGTGAAAGAGCTGCTGGGGATCACCATCATGGAAAGAAGCAGCTTCGAGAAGA
ATCCCATCGACTTTCTGGAAGCCAAGGGCTACAAAGAAGTGAAAAAGGACCTGATCATCAAGCTGCCTAA
GTACTCCCTGTTCGAGCTGGAAAACGGCCGGAAGAGAATGCTGGCCTCTGCCGGCGAACTGCAGAAGGGA
AACGAACTGGCCCTGCCCTCCAAATATGTGAACTTCCTGTACCTGGCCAGCCACTATGAGAAGCTGAAGG
GCTCCCCCGAGGATAATGAGCAGAAACAGCTGTTTGTGGAACAGCACAAGCACTACCTGGACGAGATCAT
CGAGCAGATCAGCGAGTTCTCCAAGAGAGTGATCCTGGCCGACGCTAATCTGGACAAAGTGCTGTCCGCC
TACAACAAGCACCGGGATAAGCCCATCAGAGAGCAGGCCGAGAATATCATCCACCTGTTTACCCTGACCA
ATCTGGGAGCCCCTGCCGCCTTCAAGTACTTTGACACCACCATCGACCGGAAGAGGTACACCAGCACCAA
AGAGGTGCTGGACGCCACCCTGATCCACCAGAGCATCACCGGCCTGTACGAGACACGGATCGACCTGTCT
CAGCTGGGAGGCGACAAGCGTCCTGCTGCTACTAAGAAAGCTGGTCAAGCTAAGAAAAAGAAAGCTAGCG
GCAGCGGCGCCACCAACTTCAGCCTGCTGAAGCAGGCCGGCGACGTGGAGGAGAACCCCGGCCCCATGAG
CGAGCTGATTAAGGAGAACATGCACATGAAGCTGTACATGGAGGGCACCGTGGACAACCATCACTTCAAG
TGCACATCCGAGGGCGAAGGCAAGCCCTACGAGGGCACCCAGACCATGAGAATCAAGGTGGTCGAGGGCG
GCCCTCTCCCCTTCGCCTTCGACATCCTGGCTACTAGCTTCCTCTACGGCAGCAAGACCTTCATCAACCA
CACCCAGGGCATCCCCGACTTCTTCAAGCAGTCCTTCCCTGAGGGCTTCACATGGGAGAGAGTCACCACA
TACGAAGACGGGGGCGTGCTGACCGCTACCCAGGACACCAGCCTCCAGGACGGCTGCCTCATCTACAACG
TCAAGATCAGAGGGGTGAACTTCACATCCAACGGCCCTGTGATGCAGAAGAAAACACTCGGCTGGGAGGC
CTTCACCGAAACGCTGTACCCCGCTGACGGCGGCCTGGAAGGCAGAAACGACATGGCCCTGAAGCTCGTG
GGCGGGAGCCATCTGATCGCAAACGCCAAGACCACATATAGATCCAAGAAACCCGCTAAGAACCTCAAGA
TGCCTGGCGTCTACTATGTGGACTACAGACTGGAAAGAATCAAGGAGGCCAACAACGAGACCTACGTCGA
GCAGCACGAGGTGGCAGTGGCCAGATACTGCGACCTCCCTAGCAAACTGGGGCACAAGCTTAATTGAGTC
GACAATCAACCTCTGGATTACAAAATTTGTGAAAGATTGACTGGTATTCTTAACTATGTTGCTCCTTTTA
CGCTATGTGGATACGCTGCTTTAATGCCTTTGTATCATGCTATTGCTTCCCGTATGGCTTTCATTTTCTC
CTCCTTGTATAAATCCTGGTTGCTGTCTCTTTATGAGGAGTTGTGGCCCGTTGTCAGGCAACGTGGCGTG
GTGTGCACTGTGTTTGCTGACGCAACCCCCACTGGTTGGGGCATTGCCACCACCTGTCAGCTCCTTTCCG
GGACTTTCGCTTTCCCCCTCCCTATTGCCACGGCGGAACTCATCGCCGCCTGCCTTGCCCGCTGCTGGAC
AGGGGCTCGGCTGTTGGGCACTGACAATTCCGTGGTGTTGTCGGGGAAATCATCGTCCTTTCCTTGGCTG
CTCGCCTGTGTTGCCACCTGGATTCTGCGCGGGACGTCCTTCTGCTACGTCCCTTCGGCCCTCAATCCAG
CGGACCTTCCTTCCCGCGGCCTGCTGCCGGCTCTGCGGCCTCTTCCGCGTCTTCGCCTTCGCCCTCAGAC
GAGTCGGATCTCCCTTTGGGCCGCCTCCCCGCGTCGACTTTAAGACCAATGACTTACAAGGCAGCTGTAG
ATCTTAGCCACTTTTTAAAAGAAAAGGGGGGACTGGAAGGGCTAATTCACTCCCAACGAAGACAAGATCT
GCTTTTTGCTTGTACTGGGTCTCTCTGGTTAGACCAGATCTGAGCCTGGGAGCTCTCTGGCTAACTAGGG
AACCCACTGCTTAAGCCTCAATAAAGCTTGCCTTGAGTGCTTCAAGTAGTGTGTGCCCGTCTGTTGTGTG
ACTCTGGTAACTAGAGATCCCTCAGACCCTTTTAGTCAGTGTGGAAAATCTCTAGCAGTACGTATAGTAG
TTCATGTCATCTTATTATTCAGTATTTATAACTTGCAAAGAAATGAATATCAGAGAGTGAGAGGAACTTG
TTTATTGCAGCTTATAATGGTTACAAATAAAGCAATAGCATCACAAATTTCACAAATAAAGCATTTTTTT
CACTGCATTCTAGTTGTGGTTTGTCCAAACTCATCAATGTATCTTATCATGTCTGGCTCTAGCTATCCCG
CCCCTAACTCCGCCCATCCCGCCCCTAACTCCGCCCAGTTCCGCCCATTCTCCGCCCCATGGCTGACTAA
TTTTTTTTATTTATGCAGAGGCCGAGGCCGCCTCGGCCTCTGAGCTATTCCAGAAGTAGTGAGGAGGCTT
TTTTGGAGGCCTAGGGACGTACCCAATTCGCCCTATAGTGAGTCGTATTACGCGCGCTCACTGGCCGTCG
TTTTACAACGTCGTGACTGGGAAAACCCTGGCGTTACCCAACTTAATCGCCTTGCAGCACATCCCCCTTT
CGCCAGCTGGCGTAATAGCGAAGAGGCCCGCACCGATCGCCCTTCCCAACAGTTGCGCAGCCTGAATGGC
GAATGGG
[124 nt withheld, positions 8758-8881]
C
[91 nt withheld, positions 8883-8973]
A
[49 nt withheld, positions 8975-9023]
CCTTTGACGTTGGAGTCCACGTTCTTT
[37 nt withheld, positions 9051-9087]
ACCCTATCTCGGTCTATTCTTTTGATTTATAAGGGATTTTGCCGATTTCGGCCTATTGGTTAAAAAATGA
GCTGATTTAACAAAAATTTAACGCGAATTTTAACAAAATATTAACGCTTACAATTTAGGTGGCACTTTTC
GGGGAAATGTGCGCGGAACCCCTATTTGTTTATTTTTCTAAATACATTCAAATATGTATCCGCTCATGAG
ACAATAACCCTGATAAATGCTTCAATAATATTGAAAAAGGAAGAGTATGAGTATTCAACATTTCCGTGTC
GCCCTTATTCCCTTTTTTGCGGCATTTTGCCTTCCTGTTTTTGCTCACCCAGAAACGCTGGTGAAAGTAA
AAGATGCTGAAGATCAGTTGGGTGCACGAGTGGGTTACATCGAACTGGATCTCAACAGCGGTAAGATCCT
TGAGAGTTTTCGCCCCGAAGAACGTTTTCCAATGATGAGCACTTTTAAAGTTCTGCTATGTGGCGCGGTA
TTATCCCGTATTGACGCCGGGCAAGAGCAACTCGGTCGCCGCATACACTATTCTCAGAATGACTTGGTTG
AGTACTCACCAGTCACAGAAAAGCATCTTACGGATGGCATGACAGTAAGAGAATTATGCAGTGCTGCCAT
AACCATGAGTGATAACACTGCGGCCAACTTACTTCTGACAACGATCGGAGGACCGAAGGAGCTAACCGCT
TTTTTGCACAACATGGGGGATCATGTAACTCGCCTTGATCGTTGGGAACCGGAGCTGAATGAAGCCATAC
CAAACGACGAGCGTGACACCACGATGCCTGTAGCAATGGCAACAACGTTGCGCAAACTATTAACTGGCGA
ACTACTTACTCTAGCTTCCCGGCAACAATTAATAGACTGGATGGAGGCGGATAAAGTTGCAGGACCACTT
CTGCGCTCGGCCCTTCCGGCTGGCTGGTTTATTGCTGATAAATCTGGAGCCGGTGAGCGTGGGTCTCGCG
GTATCATTGCAGCACTGGGGCCAGATGGTAAGCCCTCCCGTATCGTAGTTATCTACACGACGGGGAGTCA
GGCAACTATGGATGAACGAAATAGACAGATCGCTGAGATAGGTGCCTCACTGATTAAGCATTGGTAACTG
TCAGACCAAGTTTACTCATATATACTTTAGATTGATTTAAAACTTCATTTTTAATTTAAAAGGATCTAGG
TGAAGATCCTTTTTGATAATCTCATGACCAAAATCCCTTAACGTGAGTTTTCGTTCCACTGAGCGTCAGA
CCCCGTAGAAAAGATCAAAGGATCTTCTTGAGATCCTTTTTTTCTGCGCGTAATCTGCTGCTTGCAAACA
AAAAAACCACCGCTACCAGCGGTGGTTTGTTTGCCGGATCAAGAGCTACCAACTCTTTTTCCGAAGGTAA
CTGGCTTCAGCAGAGCGCAGATACCAAATACTGTTCTTCTAGTGTAGCCGTAGTTAGGCCACCACTTCAA
GAACTCTGTAGCACCGCCTACATACCTCGCTCTGCTAATCCTGTTACCAGTGGCTGCTGCCAGTGGCGAT
AAGTCGTGTCTTACCGGGTTGGACTCAAGACGATAGTTACCGGATAAGGCGCAGCGGTCGGGCTGAACGG
GGGGTTCGTGCACACAGCCCAGCTTGGAGCGAACGACCTACACCGAACTGAGATACCTACAGCGTGAGCT
ATGAGAAAGCGCCACGCTTCCCGAAGGGAGAAAGGCGGACAGGTATCCGGTAAGCGGCAGGGTCGGAACA
GGAGAGCGCACGAGGGAGCTTCCAGGGGGAAACGCCTGGTATCTTTATAGTCCTGTCGGGTTTCGCCACC
TCTGACTTGAGCGTCGATTTTTGTGATGCTCGTCAGGGGGGCGGAGCCTATGGAAAAACGCCAGCAACGC
GGCCTTTTTACGGTTCCTGGCCTTTTGCTGGCCTTTTGCTCACATGTTCTTTCCTGCGTTATCCCCTGAT
TCTGTGGATAACCGTATTACCGCCTTTGAGTGAGCTGATACCGCTCGCCGCAGCCGAACGACCGAGCGCA
GCGAGTCAGTGAGCGAGGAAGCGGAAGAGCGCCCAATACGCAAACCGCCTCTCCCCGCGCGTTGGCCGAT
TCATTAATGCAGCTGGCACGACAGGTTTCCCGACTGGAAAGCGGGCAGTGAGCGCAACGCAATTAATGTG
AGTTAGCTCACTCATTAGGCACCCCAGGCTTTACACTTTATGCTTCCGGCTCGTATGTTG
